Addgene plasmid #77387: CDK1 gRNA (BRDN0001149185)
Purpose: 3rd generation lentiviral gRNA plasmid targeting human CDK1
Depositing lab: John Doench & David Root. Depositing organization: Broad Institute. Publication: Optimized sgRNA design to maximize activity and minimize off-target effects of CRISPR-Cas9. Doench JG, Fusi N, Sullender M, Hegde M, Vaimberg EW, Donovan KF, Smith I, Tothova Z, Wilen C, Orchard R, Virgin HW, Listgarten J, Root DE. Nat Biotechnol. 2016 Jan 18. doi: 10.1038/nbt.3437. PubMed 26780180.
Backbone
  Vector backbone: lentiGuide-Puro
  Backbone manufacturer: Zhang Lab (Addgene plasmid # 52963)
  Vector type: Mammalian Expression, Lentiviral, CRISPR
  Selectable markers: Puromycin
Growth in bacteria
  Bacterial resistance: Ampicillin, 100 μg/mL
  Growth temperature: 37°C
  Growth strain: DH5alpha
  Copy number: High Copy
Gene/Insert
  Gene/Insert name: CDK1 (alt names: CDK1; NM_001786.4)
  gRNA/shRNA sequence: GTATTCCAAAAGCTCTGGCA
  Species: H. sapiens (human)
  Entrez Gene: CDK1 (a.k.a. CDC2, CDC28A, P34CDC2)
  Promoter: hU6
  Cloning method: Unknown
  Sequencing primers: 5′ U6-F; 3′ pS2-R
Terms and licenses: Academic/Nonprofit Terms; Industry Terms: Not Available to Industry
Depositor comments: The gRNA was designed to target the following Genbank reference sequence(s): NM_001786.4. Note that this plasmid does NOT contain Cas9. It should be used in conjunction with lentiCas9-Blast (Addgene #52962) or otherwise with cell lines already expressing Cas9. Browse the full kinome gRNA library at http://www.addgene.org/pooled-library/broadgpp-human-kinome/ or visit http://www.broadinstitute.org/rnai/public/ for detailed protocols and information.
How to cite: CDK1 gRNA (BRDN0001149185) was a gift from John Doench & David Root (Addgene plasmid # 77387 ; http://n2t.net/addgene:77387 ; RRID:Addgene_77387)
