[The description below was written by a language model from this plasmid's Addgene catalogue record and pLannotate feature annotations shown in this document.]
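Description:
CDK1 gRNA (BRDN0001149185) is a third-generation lentiviral CRISPR plasmid built on the lentiGuide-Puro backbone. It expresses a single guide RNA against human CDK1 (also known as CDC2), designed against the reference transcript for that gene. It is propagated in E. coli as a high-copy plasmid through a ColE1/pUC-type origin, with β-lactamase conferring ampicillin resistance. An f1 origin, an SV40 origin and poly(A) signal, and remnants of lac and phage promoter elements lie in the non-viral backbone.

The transfer cassette is framed by an RSV promoter fused to a truncated HIV-1 5' LTR and a self-inactivating ΔU3 3' LTR. This arrangement makes genomic RNA production Tat-independent and leaves the integrated provirus without LTR promoter activity. The Ψ packaging signal with adjoining gag sequence, the Rev response element and a cPPT/CTS support packaging, nuclear export of the viral RNA and efficient transduction. Within this unit, the human U6 Pol III promoter drives the CDK1-targeting spacer joined to the Streptococcus pyogenes gRNA scaffold. A separate EF-1α core promoter with its intron A drives puromycin N-acetyltransferase for selection of transduced mammalian cells, followed by a WPRE to enhance expression.

The plasmid does not encode Cas9, so it is meant to be used with a separate Cas9 lentivector or in cells already expressing Cas9, where it directs disruption of CDK1. It is an individual clone associated with a human kinome gRNA library developed alongside optimised sgRNA design rules.
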