Features (pLannotate 1.2.2; 29 found; start..end, strand, type, name):
     14..80      +  CDS            small t antigen (fragment): SV40 (simian virus 40) small t antigen
    106..317     +  promoter       EF-1α core promoter: core promoter for human elongation factor EF-1α
    318..1256    +  intron         EF-1α intron A: intron upstream of the start codon of human EF-1α
   1278..1877    +  CDS            PuroR (fragment): puromycin N-acetyltransferase; pac from Streptomyces; confers resistance to puromycin
   1893..2481    +  misc_feature   WPRE: woodchuck hepatitis virus posttranscriptional regulatory element
   2532..2551    +  misc_feature   cPPT/CTS (fragment): central polypurine tract and central termination sequence of HIV-1
   2553..2786    +  LTR            3' LTR (ΔU3): self-inactivating 3' long terminal repeat (LTR) from HIV-1
   2864..2985    +  polyA_signal   SV40 poly(A) signal: SV40 polyadenylation signal
   3025..3160    +  rep_origin     SV40 ori: SV40 origin of replication
   3181..3199    -  promoter       T7 promoter: promoter for bacteriophage T7 RNA polymerase
   3207..3362    +  CDS            lacZα (fragment): LacZα fragment of β-galactosidase; lacZ fragment
   3367..3795    +  rep_origin     f1 ori (sequence partly withheld): f1 bacteriophage origin of replication; arrow indicates direction of (+) strand synthesis
   3848..3952    +  promoter       AmpR promoter: bla
   3953..4813    +  CDS            AmpR: β-lactamase; bla; confers resistance to ampicillin, carbenicillin, and related antibiotics
   4984..5572    +  rep_origin     ori: high-copy-number ColE1/pMB1/pBR322/pUC origin of replication
   5755..5847    +  CDS            lacI (fragment): lac repressor; lacI; The lac repressor binds to the lac operator to inhibit transcription in E. coli. This inhibition can be relieved by adding lactose or isopropyl-β-D-thiogalactopyranoside (IPTG).
   5860..5881    +  protein_bind   CAP binding site: CAP binding activates transcription in the presence of cAMP. E. coli catabolite activator protein
   5896..5926    +  promoter       lac promoter: promoter for the E. coli lac operon
   5934..5950    +  protein_bind   lac operator: The lac repressor binds to the lac operator to inhibit transcription in E. coli. This inhibition can be relieved by adding lactose or isopropyl-β-D-thiogalactopyranoside (IPTG). lac repressor encoded by lacI
   5995..6013    +  promoter       T3 promoter: promoter for bacteriophage T3 RNA polymerase
   6041..6267    +  promoter       RSV promoter: Rous sarcoma virus enhancer/promoter
   6268..6448    +  LTR            5' LTR (truncated): truncated 5' long terminal repeat (LTR) from HIV-1
   6495..6620    +  misc_feature   HIV-1 Ψ: packaging signal of human immunodeficiency virus type 1
   6604..6967    +  CDS            HIV-1 gag (fragment): gag protein from human immunodeficiency virus 1; gag
   7113..7346    +  misc_feature   RRE: The Rev response element (RRE) of HIV-1 allows for Rev-dependent mRNA export from the nucleus to the cytoplasm.
   7723..7749    +  CDS            Rev (fragment): human immunodeficiency virus 1 (HIV-1) Rev protein; rev; enhances nuclear export of unspliced and incompletely spliced viral mRNAs
   7753..7993    +  promoter       U6 promoter: RNA polymerase III promoter for human U6 snRNA
   8023..8098    +  misc_RNA       gRNA scaffold: guide RNA scaffold for the Streptococcus pyogenes CRISPR/Cas9 system
   8154..8271    +  misc_feature   cPPT/CTS: central polypurine tract and central termination sequence of HIV-1
>Addgene plasmid #77387 | CDK1 gRNA (BRDN0001149185) | addgene full sequence | sequence record 187664 | Addgene Assembled Sequence
CCCGGGTGCAAAGATGGATAAAGTTTTAAACAGAGAGGAATCTTTGCAGCTAATGGACCTTCTAGGTCTT
GAAAGGAGTGGGAATTGGCTCCGGTGCCCGTCAGTGGGCAGAGCGCACATCGCCCACAGTCCCCGAGAAG
TTGGGGGGAGGGGTCGGCAATTGATCCGGTGCCTAGAGAAGGTGGCGCGGGGTAAACTGGGAAAGTGATG
TCGTGTACTGGCTCCGCCTTTTTCCCGAGGGTGGGGGAGAACCGTATATAAGTGCAGTAGTCGCCGTGAA
CGTTCTTTTTCGCAACGGGTTTGCCGCCAGAACACAGGTAAGTGCCGTGTGTGGTTCCCGCGGGCCTGGC
CTCTTTACGGGTTATGGCCCTTGCGTGCCTTGAATTACTTCCACCTGGCTGCAGTACGTGATTCTTGATC
CCGAGCTTCGGGTTGGAAGTGGGTGGGAGAGTTCGAGGCCTTGCGCTTAAGGAGCCCCTTCGCCTCGTGC
TTGAGTTGAGGCCTGGCCTGGGCGCTGGGGCCGCCGCGTGCGAATCTGGTGGCACCTTCGCGCCTGTCTC
GCTGCTTTCGATAAGTCTCTAGCCATTTAAAATTTTTGATGACCTGCTGCGACGCTTTTTTTCTGGCAAG
ATAGTCTTGTAAATGCGGGCCAAGATCTGCACACTGGTATTTCGGTTTTTGGGGCCGCGGGCGGCGACGG
GGCCCGTGCGTCCCAGCGCACATGTTCGGCGAGGCGGGGCCTGCGAGCGCGGCCACCGAGAATCGGACGG
GGGTAGTCTCAAGCTGGCCGGCCTGCTCTGGTGCCTGGCCTCGCGCCGCCGTGTATCGCCCCGCCCTGGG
CGGCAAGGCTGGCCCGGTCGGCACCAGTTGCGTGAGCGGAAAGATGGCCGCTTCCCGGCCCTGCTGCAGG
GAGCTCAAAATGGAGGACGCGGCGCTCGGGAGAGCGGGCGGGTGAGTCACCCACACAAAGGAAAAGGGCC
TTTCCGTCCTCAGCCGTCGCTTCATGTGACTCCACGGAGTACCGGGCGCCGTCCAGGCACCTCGATTAGT
TCTCGAGCTTTTGGAGTACGTCGTCTTTAGGTTGGGGGGAGGGGTTTTATGCGATGGAGTTTCCCCACAC
TGAGTGGGTGGAGACTGAAGTTAGGCCAGCTTGGCACTTGATGTAATTCTCCTTGGAATTTGCCCTTTTT
GAGTTTGGATCTTGGTTCATTCTCAAGCCTCAGACAGTGGTTCAAAGTTTTTTTCTTCCATTTCAGGTGT
CGTGACGTACGGCCACCATGACCGAGTACAAGCCCACGGTGCGCCTCGCCACCCGCGACGACGTCCCCAG
GGCCGTACGCACCCTCGCCGCCGCGTTCGCCGACTACCCCGCCACGCGCCACACCGTCGATCCGGACCGC
CACATCGAGCGGGTCACCGAGCTGCAAGAACTCTTCCTCACGCGCGTCGGGCTCGACATCGGCAAGGTGT
GGGTCGCGGACGACGGCGCCGCCGTGGCGGTCTGGACCACGCCGGAGAGCGTCGAAGCGGGGGCGGTGTT
CGCCGAGATCGGCCCGCGCATGGCCGAGTTGAGCGGTTCCCGGCTGGCCGCGCAGCAACAGATGGAAGGC
CTCCTGGCGCCGCACCGGCCCAAGGAGCCCGCGTGGTTCCTGGCCACCGTCGGAGTCTCGCCCGACCACC
AGGGCAAGGGTCTGGGCAGCGCCGTCGTGCTCCCCGGAGTGGAGGCGGCCGAGCGCGCCGGGGTGCCCGC
CTTCCTGGAGACCTCCGCGCCCCGCAACCTCCCCTTCTACGAGCGGCTCGGCTTCACCGTCACCGCCGAC
GTCGAGGTGCCCGAAGGACCGCGCACCTGGTGCATGACCCGCAAGCCCGGTGCCTGAACGCGTTAAGTCG
ACAATCAACCTCTGGATTACAAAATTTGTGAAAGATTGACTGGTATTCTTAACTATGTTGCTCCTTTTAC
GCTATGTGGATACGCTGCTTTAATGCCTTTGTATCATGCTATTGCTTCCCGTATGGCTTTCATTTTCTCC
TCCTTGTATAAATCCTGGTTGCTGTCTCTTTATGAGGAGTTGTGGCCCGTTGTCAGGCAACGTGGCGTGG
TGTGCACTGTGTTTGCTGACGCAACCCCCACTGGTTGGGGCATTGCCACCACCTGTCAGCTCCTTTCCGG
GACTTTCGCTTTCCCCCTCCCTATTGCCACGGCGGAACTCATCGCCGCCTGCCTTGCCCGCTGCTGGACA
GGGGCTCGGCTGTTGGGCACTGACAATTCCGTGGTGTTGTCGGGGAAATCATCGTCCTTTCCTTGGCTGC
TCGCCTGTGTTGCCACCTGGATTCTGCGCGGGACGTCCTTCTGCTACGTCCCTTCGGCCCTCAATCCAGC
GGACCTTCCTTCCCGCGGCCTGCTGCCGGCTCTGCGGCCTCTTCCGCGTCTTCGCCTTCGCCCTCAGACG
AGTCGGATCTCCCTTTGGGCCGCCTCCCCGCGTCGACTTTAAGACCAATGACTTACAAGGCAGCTGTAGA
TCTTAGCCACTTTTTAAAAGAAAAGGGGGGACTGGAAGGGCTAATTCACTCCCAACGAAGACAAGATCTG
CTTTTTGCTTGTACTGGGTCTCTCTGGTTAGACCAGATCTGAGCCTGGGAGCTCTCTGGCTAACTAGGGA
ACCCACTGCTTAAGCCTCAATAAAGCTTGCCTTGAGTGCTTCAAGTAGTGTGTGCCCGTCTGTTGTGTGA
CTCTGGTAACTAGAGATCCCTCAGACCCTTTTAGTCAGTGTGGAAAATCTCTAGCAGTACGTATAGTAGT
TCATGTCATCTTATTATTCAGTATTTATAACTTGCAAAGAAATGAATATCAGAGAGTGAGAGGAACTTGT
TTATTGCAGCTTATAATGGTTACAAATAAAGCAATAGCATCACAAATTTCACAAATAAAGCATTTTTTTC
ACTGCATTCTAGTTGTGGTTTGTCCAAACTCATCAATGTATCTTATCATGTCTGGCTCTAGCTATCCCGC
CCCTAACTCCGCCCATCCCGCCCCTAACTCCGCCCAGTTCCGCCCATTCTCCGCCCCATGGCTGACTAAT
TTTTTTTATTTATGCAGAGGCCGAGGCCGCCTCGGCCTCTGAGCTATTCCAGAAGTAGTGAGGAGGCTTT
TTTGGAGGCCTAGGGACGTACCCAATTCGCCCTATAGTGAGTCGTATTACGCGCGCTCACTGGCCGTCGT
TTTACAACGTCGTGACTGGGAAAACCCTGGCGTTACCCAACTTAATCGCCTTGCAGCACATCCCCCTTTC
GCCAGCTGGCGTAATAGCGAAGAGGCCCGCACCGATCGCCCTTCCCAACAGTTGCGCAGCCTGAATGGCG
AATGGG
[124 nt withheld, positions 3367-3490]
C
[91 nt withheld, positions 3492-3582]
A
[49 nt withheld, positions 3584-3632]
CCTTTGACGTTGGAGTCCACGTTCTTT
[37 nt withheld, positions 3660-3696]
ACCCTATCTCGGTCTATTCTTTTGATTTATAAGGGATTTTGCCGATTTCGGCCTATTGGTTAAAAAATGA
GCTGATTTAACAAAAATTTAACGCGAATTTTAACAAAATATTAACGCTTACAATTTAGGTGGCACTTTTC
GGGGAAATGTGCGCGGAACCCCTATTTGTTTATTTTTCTAAATACATTCAAATATGTATCCGCTCATGAG
ACAATAACCCTGATAAATGCTTCAATAATATTGAAAAAGGAAGAGTATGAGTATTCAACATTTCCGTGTC
GCCCTTATTCCCTTTTTTGCGGCATTTTGCCTTCCTGTTTTTGCTCACCCAGAAACGCTGGTGAAAGTAA
AAGATGCTGAAGATCAGTTGGGTGCACGAGTGGGTTACATCGAACTGGATCTCAACAGCGGTAAGATCCT
TGAGAGTTTTCGCCCCGAAGAACGTTTTCCAATGATGAGCACTTTTAAAGTTCTGCTATGTGGCGCGGTA
TTATCCCGTATTGACGCCGGGCAAGAGCAACTCGGTCGCCGCATACACTATTCTCAGAATGACTTGGTTG
AGTACTCACCAGTCACAGAAAAGCATCTTACGGATGGCATGACAGTAAGAGAATTATGCAGTGCTGCCAT
AACCATGAGTGATAACACTGCGGCCAACTTACTTCTGACAACGATCGGAGGACCGAAGGAGCTAACCGCT
TTTTTGCACAACATGGGGGATCATGTAACTCGCCTTGATCGTTGGGAACCGGAGCTGAATGAAGCCATAC
CAAACGACGAGCGTGACACCACGATGCCTGTAGCAATGGCAACAACGTTGCGCAAACTATTAACTGGCGA
ACTACTTACTCTAGCTTCCCGGCAACAATTAATAGACTGGATGGAGGCGGATAAAGTTGCAGGACCACTT
CTGCGCTCGGCCCTTCCGGCTGGCTGGTTTATTGCTGATAAATCTGGAGCCGGTGAGCGTGGGTCTCGCG
GTATCATTGCAGCACTGGGGCCAGATGGTAAGCCCTCCCGTATCGTAGTTATCTACACGACGGGGAGTCA
GGCAACTATGGATGAACGAAATAGACAGATCGCTGAGATAGGTGCCTCACTGATTAAGCATTGGTAACTG
TCAGACCAAGTTTACTCATATATACTTTAGATTGATTTAAAACTTCATTTTTAATTTAAAAGGATCTAGG
TGAAGATCCTTTTTGATAATCTCATGACCAAAATCCCTTAACGTGAGTTTTCGTTCCACTGAGCGTCAGA
CCCCGTAGAAAAGATCAAAGGATCTTCTTGAGATCCTTTTTTTCTGCGCGTAATCTGCTGCTTGCAAACA
AAAAAACCACCGCTACCAGCGGTGGTTTGTTTGCCGGATCAAGAGCTACCAACTCTTTTTCCGAAGGTAA
CTGGCTTCAGCAGAGCGCAGATACCAAATACTGTTCTTCTAGTGTAGCCGTAGTTAGGCCACCACTTCAA
GAACTCTGTAGCACCGCCTACATACCTCGCTCTGCTAATCCTGTTACCAGTGGCTGCTGCCAGTGGCGAT
AAGTCGTGTCTTACCGGGTTGGACTCAAGACGATAGTTACCGGATAAGGCGCAGCGGTCGGGCTGAACGG
GGGGTTCGTGCACACAGCCCAGCTTGGAGCGAACGACCTACACCGAACTGAGATACCTACAGCGTGAGCT
ATGAGAAAGCGCCACGCTTCCCGAAGGGAGAAAGGCGGACAGGTATCCGGTAAGCGGCAGGGTCGGAACA
GGAGAGCGCACGAGGGAGCTTCCAGGGGGAAACGCCTGGTATCTTTATAGTCCTGTCGGGTTTCGCCACC
TCTGACTTGAGCGTCGATTTTTGTGATGCTCGTCAGGGGGGCGGAGCCTATGGAAAAACGCCAGCAACGC
GGCCTTTTTACGGTTCCTGGCCTTTTGCTGGCCTTTTGCTCACATGTTCTTTCCTGCGTTATCCCCTGAT
TCTGTGGATAACCGTATTACCGCCTTTGAGTGAGCTGATACCGCTCGCCGCAGCCGAACGACCGAGCGCA
GCGAGTCAGTGAGCGAGGAAGCGGAAGAGCGCCCAATACGCAAACCGCCTCTCCCCGCGCGTTGGCCGAT
TCATTAATGCAGCTGGCACGACAGGTTTCCCGACTGGAAAGCGGGCAGTGAGCGCAACGCAATTAATGTG
AGTTAGCTCACTCATTAGGCACCCCAGGCTTTACACTTTATGCTTCCGGCTCGTATGTTGTGTGGAATTG
TGAGCGGATAACAATTTCACACAGGAAACAGCTATGACCATGATTACGCCAAGCGCGCAATTAACCCTCA
CTAAAGGGAACAAAAGCTGGAGCTGCAAGCTTAATGTAGTCTTATGCAATACTCTTGTAGTCTTGCAACA
TGGTAACGATGAGTTAGCAACATGCCTTACAAGGAGAGAAAAAGCACCGTGCATGCCGATTGGTGGAAGT
AAGGTGGTACGATCGTGCCTTATTAGGAAGGCAACAGACGGGTCTGACATGGATTGGACGAACCACTGAA
TTGCCGCATTGCAGAGATATTGTATTTAAGTGCCTAGCTCGATACATAAACGGGTCTCTCTGGTTAGACC
AGATCTGAGCCTGGGAGCTCTCTGGCTAACTAGGGAACCCACTGCTTAAGCCTCAATAAAGCTTGCCTTG
AGTGCTTCAAGTAGTGTGTGCCCGTCTGTTGTGTGACTCTGGTAACTAGAGATCCCTCAGACCCTTTTAG
TCAGTGTGGAAAATCTCTAGCAGTGGCGCCCGAACAGGGACTTGAAAGCGAAAGGGAAACCAGAGGAGCT
CTCTCGACGCAGGACTCGGCTTGCTGAAGCGCGCACGGCAAGAGGCGAGGGGCGGCGACTGGTGAGTACG
CCAAAAATTTTGACTAGCGGAGGCTAGAAGGAGAGAGATGGGTGCGAGAGCGTCAGTATTAAGCGGGGGA
GAATTAGATCGCGATGGGAAAAAATTCGGTTAAGGCCAGGGGGAAAGAAAAAATATAAATTAAAACATAT
AGTATGGGCAAGCAGGGAGCTAGAACGATTCGCAGTTAATCCTGGCCTGTTAGAAACATCAGAAGGCTGT
AGACAAATACTGGGACAGCTACAACCATCCCTTCAGACAGGATCAGAAGAACTTAGATCATTATATAATA
CAGTAGCAACCCTCTATTGTGTGCATCAAAGGATAGAGATAAAAGACACCAAGGAAGCTTTAGACAAGAT
AGAGGAAGAGCAAAACAAAAGTAAGACCACCGCACAGCAAGCGGCCGCTGATCTTCAGACCTGGAGGAGG
AGATATGAGGGACAATTGGAGAAGTGAATTATATAAATATAAAGTAGTAAAAATTGAACCATTAGGAGTA
GCACCCACCAAGGCAAAGAGAAGAGTGGTGCAGAGAGAAAAAAGAGCAGTGGGAATAGGAGCTTTGTTCC
TTGGGTTCTTGGGAGCAGCAGGAAGCACTATGGGCGCAGCGTCAATGACGCTGACGGTACAGGCCAGACA
ATTATTGTCTGGTATAGTGCAGCAGCAGAACAATTTGCTGAGGGCTATTGAGGCGCAACAGCATCTGTTG
CAACTCACAGTCTGGGGCATCAAGCAGCTCCAGGCAAGAATCCTGGCTGTGGAAAGATACCTAAAGGATC
AACAGCTCCTGGGGATTTGGGGTTGCTCTGGAAAACTCATTTGCACCACTGCTGTGCCTTGGAATGCTAG
TTGGAGTAATAAATCTCTGGAACAGATTTGGAATCACACGACCTGGATGGAGTGGGACAGAGAAATTAAC
AATTACACAAGCTTAATACACTCCTTAATTGAAGAATCGCAAAACCAGCAAGAAAAGAATGAACAAGAAT
TATTGGAATTAGATAAATGGGCAAGTTTGTGGAATTGGTTTAACATAACAAATTGGCTGTGGTATATAAA
ATTATTCATAATGATAGTAGGAGGCTTGGTAGGTTTAAGAATAGTTTTTGCTGTACTTTCTATAGTGAAT
AGAGTTAGGCAGGGATATTCACCATTATCGTTTCAGACCCACCTCCCAACCCCGAGGGGACCCAGAGAGG
GCCTATTTCCCATGATTCCTTCATATTTGCATATACGATACAAGGCTGTTAGAGAGATAATTAGAATTAA
TTTGACTGTAAACACAAAGATATTAGTACAAAATACGTGACGTAGAAAGTAATAATTTCTTGGGTAGTTT
GCAGTTTTAAAATTATGTTTTAAAATGGACTATCATATGCTTACCGTAACTTGAAAGTATTTCGATTTCT
TGGCTTTATATATCTTGTGGAAAGGACGAAACACCGGTATTCCAAAAGCTCTGGCAGTTTTAGAGCTAGA
AATAGCAAGTTAAAATAAGGCTAGTCCGTTATCAACTTGAAAAAGTGGCACCGAGTCGGTGCTTTTTTAA
GCTTGGCGTAACTAGATCTTGAGACAAATGGCAGTATTCATCCACAATTTTAAAAGAAAAGGGGGGATTG
GGGGGTACAGTGCAGGGGAAAGAATAGTAGACATAATAGCAACAGACATACAAACTAAAGAATTACAAAA
ACAAATTACAAAAATTCAAAATTTTCGGGTTTATTACAGGGACAGCAGAGATCCACTTTGGCGCCGGCTC
GAGGGGG
