>Addgene plasmid #77387 | CDK1 gRNA (BRDN0001149185) | depositor partial sequence | sequence record 144847 | Target Sequence
GTATTCCAAAAGCTCTGGCA
