>Addgene plasmid #77387 | CDK1 gRNA (BRDN0001149185) | addgene partial sequence | sequence record 187663 | hU6-F
CGTAGAAAGTAATAATTTCTTGGGTAGTTTGCAGTTTTAAAATTATGTTTTAAAATGGACTATCATATGC
TTACCGTAACTTGAAAGTATTTCGATTTCTTGGCTTTATATATCTTGTGGAAAGGACGAAACACCGGTAT
TCCAAAAGCTCTGGCAGTTTTAGAGCTAGAAATAGCAAGTTAAAATAAGGCTAGTCCGTTATCAACTTGA
AAAAGTGGCACCGAGTCGGTGCTTTTTTAAGCTTGGCGTAACTAGATCTTGAGACAAATGGCAGTATTCA
TCCACAATTTTAAAAGAAAAGGGGGGATTGGGGGGTACAGTGCAGGGGAAAGAATAGTAGACATAATAGC
AACAGACATACAAACTAAAGAATTACAAAAACAAATTACAAAAATTCAAAATTTTCGGGTTTATTACAGG
GACAGCAGAGATCCACTTTGGCGCCGGCTCGAGGGGGCCCGGGTGCAAAGATGGATAAAGTTTTAAACAG
AGAGGAATCTTTGCAGCTAATGGACCTTCTAGGTCTTGAAAGGAGTGGGAATTGGCTCCGGTGCCCGTCA
GTGGGCAGAG
